>Addgene plasmid #135983 | pcDNA3-P4:gs:nls:VPR | addgene full sequence | sequence record 269557 | Addgene NGS Result
GACGGATCGGGAGATCTCCCGATCCCCTATGGTGCACTCTCAGTACAATCTGCTCTGATGCCGCATAGTT
AAGCCAGTATCTGCTCCCTGCTTGTGTGTTGGAGGTCGCTGAGTAGTGCGCGAGCAAAATTTAAGCTACA
ACAAGGCAAGGCTTGACCGACAATTGCATGAAGAATCTGCTTAGGGTTAGGCGTTTTGCGCTGCTTCGCG
ATGTACGGGCCAGATATACGCGTTGACATTGATTATTGACTAGTTATTAATAGTAATCAATTACGGGGTC
ATTAGTTCATAGCCCATATATGGAGTTCCGCGTTACATAACTTACGGTAAATGGCCCGCCTGGCTGACCG
CCCAACGACCCCCGCCCATTGACGTCAATAATGACGTATGTTCCCATAGTAACGCCAATAGGGACTTTCC
ATTGACGTCAATGGGTGGAGTATTTACGGTAAACTGCCCACTTGGCAGTACATCAAGTGTATCATATGCC
AAGTACGCCCCCTATTGACGTCAATGACGGTAAATGGCCCGCCTGGCATTATGCCCAGTACATGACCTTA
TGGGACTTTCCTACTTGGCAGTACATCTACGTATTAGTCATCGCTATTACCATGGTGATGCGGTTTTGGC
AGTACATCAATGGGCGTGGATAGCGGTTTGACTCACGGGGATTTCCAAGTCTCCACCCCATTGACGTCAA
TGGGAGTTTGTTTTGGCACCAAAATCAACGGGACTTTCCAAAATGTCGTAACAACTCCGCCCCATTGACG
CAAATGGGCGGTAGGCGTGTACGGTGGGAGGTCTATATAAGCAGAGCTCTCTGGCTAACTAGAGAACCCA
CTGCTTACTGGCTTATCGAAATTAATACGACTCACTATAGGGAGACCCAAGCTTGGTACCGAGCTCGGAT
CCACTAGTAACGGCCGCCAGTGTGCTGGAATTCGCCACCATGAGCCCGGAAGATAAAATTGCTCAGCTGA
AACAAAAAATCCAAGCGCTGAAACAGGAAAACCAGCAGCTGGAAGAGGAAAACGCCGCACTGGAATATGG
TGGCGGCTCTGGCGGCGGCTCCGGAGGCTCTGATCCAAAAAAGAAGAGAAAGGTAGAGGCCAGCGGTTCG
GGACGGGCTGACGCATTGGACGATTTTGATCTGGATATGCTGGGAAGTGACGCCCTCGATGATTTTGACC
TTGACATGCTTGGTTCGGATGCCCTTGATGACTTTGACCTCGACATGCTCGGCAGTGACGCCCTTGATGA
TTTCGACCTGGACATGCTGATTAACACTAGTGGCGGCTCTGGCGGCGGCTCCGGAGGCTCTAGCCAGTAC
CTGCCCGACACCGACGACCGGCACCGGATCGAGGAAAAGCGGAAGCGGACCTACGAGACATTCAAGAGCA
TCATGAAGAAGTCCCCCTTCAGCGGCCCCACCGACCCTAGACCTCCACCTAGAAGAATCGCCGTGCCCAG
CAGATCCAGCGCCAGCGTGCCAAAACCTGCCCCCCAGCCTTACCCCTTCACCAGCAGCCTGAGCACCATC
AACTACGACGAGTTCCCTACCATGGTGTTCCCCAGCGGCCAGATCTCTCAGGCCTCTGCTCTGGCTCCAG
CCCCTCCTCAGGTGCTGCCTCAGGCTCCTGCTCCTGCACCAGCTCCAGCCATGGTGTCTGCACTGGCTCA
GGCACCAGCACCCGTGCCTGTGCTGGCTCCTGGACCTCCACAGGCTGTGGCTCCACCAGCCCCTAAACCT
ACACAGGCCGGCGAGGGCACACTGTCTGAAGCTCTGCTGCAGCTGCAGTTCGACGACGAGGATCTGGGAG
CCCTGCTGGGAAACAGCACCGATCCTGCCGTGTTCACCGACCTGGCCAGCGTGGACAACAGCGAGTTCCA
GCAGCTGCTGAACCAGGGCATCCCTGTGGCCCCTCACACCACCGAGCCCATGCTGATGGAATACCCCGAG
GCCATCACCCGGCTCGTGACAGGCGCTCAGAGGCCTCCTGATCCAGCTCCTGCCCCTCTGGGAGCACCAG
GCCTGCCTAATGGACTGCTGTCTGGCGACGAGGACTTCAGCTCTATCGCCGATATGGATTTCTCAGCCTT
GCTGGGCTCTGGCAGCGGCAGCCGGGATTCCAGGGAAGGGATGTTTTTGCCGAAGCCTGAGGCCGGCTCC
GCTATTAGTGACGTGTTTGAGGGCCGCGAGGTGTGCCAGCCAAAACGAATCCGGCCATTTCATCCTCCAG
GAAGTCCATGGGCCAACCGCCCACTCCCCGCCAGCCTCGCACCAACACCAACCGGTCCAGTACATGAGCC
AGTCGGGTCACTGACCCCGGCACCAGTCCCTCAGCCACTGGACCCAGCGCCCGCAGTGACTCCCGAGGCC
AGTCACCTGTTGGAGGACCCCGATGAAGAGACGAGCCAGGCTGTCAAAGCCCTTCGGGAGATGGCCGATA
CTGTGATTCCCCAGAAGGAAGAGGCTGCAATCTGTGGCCAAATGGACCTTTCCCATCCGCCCCCAAGGGG
CCATCTGGATGAGCTGACAACCACACTTGAGTCCATGACCGAGGATCTGAACCTGGACTCACCCCTGACC
CCGGAATTGAACGAGATTCTGGATACCTTCCTGAACGACGAGTGCCTCTTGCATGCCATGCATATCAGCA
CAGGACTGTCCATCTTCGACACATCTCTGTTTTGATCTAGAGGGCCCTATTCTATAGTGTCACCTAAATG
CTAGAGCTCGCTGATCAGCCTCGACTGTGCCTTCTAGTTGCCAGCCATCTGTTGTTTGCCCCTCCCCCGT
GCCTTCCTTGACCCTGGAAGGTGCCACTCCCACTGTCCTTTCCTAATAAAATGAGGAAATTGCATCGCAT
TGTCTGAGTAGGTGTCATTCTATTCTGGGGGGTGGGGTGGGGCAGGACAGCAAGGGGGAGGATTGGGAAG
ACAATAGCAGGCATGCTGGGGATGCGGTGGGCTCTATGGCTTCTGAGGCGGAAAGAACCAGCTGGGGCTC
TAGGGGGTATCCCC
[124 nt withheld, positions 3025-3148]
C
[91 nt withheld, positions 3150-3240]
A
[49 nt withheld, positions 3242-3290]
CTTTTGACGTTGGAGTCCACGTTCTTT
[37 nt withheld, positions 3318-3354]
ACCCTATCTCGGTCTATTCTTTTGATTTATAAGGGATTTTGCCGATTTCGGCCTATTGGTTAAAAAATGA
GCTGATTTAACAAAAATTTAACGCGAATTAATTCTGTGGAATGTGTGTCAGTTAGGGTGTGGAAAGTCCC
CAGGCTCCCCAGCAGGCAGAAGTATGCAAAGCATGCATCTCAATTAGTCAGCAACCAGGTGTGGAAAGTC
CCCAGGCTCCCCAGCAGGCAGAAGTATGCAAAGCATGCATCTCAATTAGTCAGCAACCATAGTCCCGCCC
CTAACTCCGCCCATCCCGCCCCTAACTCCGCCCAGTTCCGCCCATTCTCCGCCCCATGGCTGACTAATTT
TTTTTATTTATGCAGAGGCCGAGGCCGCCTCTGCCTCTGAGCTATTCCAGAAGTAGTGAGGAGGCTTTTT
TGGAGGCCTAGGCTTTTGCAAAAAGCTCCCGGGAGCTTGTATATCCATTTTCGGATCTGATCAAGAGACA
GGATGAGGATCGTTTCGCATGATTGAACAAGATGGATTGCACGCAGGTTCTCCGGCCGCTTGGGTGGAGA
GGCTATTCGGCTATGACTGGGCACAACAGACAATCGGCTGCTCTGATGCCGCCGTGTTCCGGCTGTCAGC
GCAGGGGCGCCCGGTTCTTTTTGTCAAGACCGACCTGTCCGGTGCCCTGAATGAACTGCAGGACGAGGCA
GCGCGGCTATCGTGGCTGGCCACGACGGGCGTTCCTTGCGCAGCTGTGCTCGACGTTGTCACTGAAGCGG
GAAGGGACTGGCTGCTATTGGGCGAAGTGCCGGGGCAGGATCTCCTGTCATCTCACCTTGCTCCTGCCGA
GAAAGTATCCATCATGGCTGATGCAATGCGGCGGCTGCATACGCTTGATCCGGCTACCTGCCCATTCGAC
CACCAAGCGAAACATCGCATCGAGCGAGCACGTACTCGGATGGAAGCCGGTCTTGTCGATCAGGATGATC
TGGACGAAGAGCATCAGGGGCTCGCGCCAGCCGAACTGTTCGCCAGGCTCAAGGCGCGCATGCCCGACGG
CGAGGATCTCGTCGTGACCCATGGCGATGCCTGCTTGCCGAATATCATGGTGGAAAATGGCCGCTTTTCT
GGATTCATCGACTGTGGCCGGCTGGGTGTGGCGGACCGCTATCAGGACATAGCGTTGGCTACCCGTGATA
TTGCTGAAGAGCTTGGCGGCGAATGGGCTGACCGCTTCCTCGTGCTTTACGGTATCGCCGCTCCCGATTC
GCAGCGCATCGCCTTCTATCGCCTTCTTGACGAGTTCTTCTGAGCGGGACTCTGGGGTTCGAAATGACCG
ACCAAGCGACGCCCAACCTGCCATCACGAGATTTCGATTCCACCGCCGCCTTCTATGAAAGGTTGGGCTT
CGGAATCGTTTTCCGGGACGCCGGCTGGATGATCCTCCAGCGCGGGGATCTCATGCTGGAGTTCTTCGCC
CACCCCAACTTGTTTATTGCAGCTTATAATGGTTACAAATAAAGCAATAGCATCACAAATTTCACAAATA
AAGCATTTTTTTCACTGCATTCTAGTTGTGGTTTGTCCAAACTCATCAATGTATCTTATCATGTCTGTAT
ACCGTCGACCTCTAGCTAGAGCTTGGCGTAATCATGGTCATAGCTGTTTCCTGTGTGAAATTGTTATCCG
CTCACAATTCCACACAACATACGAGCCGGAAGCATAAAGTGTAAAGCCTGGGGTGCCTAATGAGTGAGCT
AACTCACATTAATTGCGTTGCGCTCACTGCCCGCTTTCCAGTCGGGAAACCTGTCGTGCCAGCTGCATTA
ATGAATCGGCCAACGCGCGGGGAGAGGCGGTTTGCGTATTGGGCGCTCTTCCGCTTCCTCGCTCACTGAC
TCGCTGCGCTCGGTCGTTCGGCTGCGGCGAGCGGTATCAGCTCACTCAAAGGCGGTAATACGGTTATCCA
CAGAATCAGGGGATAACGCAGGAAAGAACATGTGAGCAAAAGGCCAGCAAAAGGCCAGGAACCGTAAAAA
GGCCGCGTTGCTGGCGTTTTTCCATAGGCTCCGCCCCCCTGACGAGCATCACAAAAATCGACGCTCAAGT
CAGAGGTGGCGAAACCCGACAGGACTATAAAGATACCAGGCGTTTCCCCCTGGAAGCTCCCTCGTGCGCT
CTCCTGTTCCGACCCTGCCGCTTACCGGATACCTGTCCGCCTTTCTCCCTTCGGGAAGCGTGGCGCTTTC
TCATAGCTCACGCTGTAGGTATCTCAGTTCGGTGTAGGTCGTTCGCTCCAAGCTGGGCTGTGTGCACGAA
CCCCCCGTTCAGCCCGACCGCTGCGCCTTATCCGGTAACTATCGTCTTGAGTCCAACCCGGTAAGACACG
ACTTATCGCCACTGGCAGCAGCCACTGGTAACAGGATTAGCAGAGCGAGGTATGTAGGCGGTGCTACAGA
GTTCTTGAAGTGGTGGCCTAACTACGGCTACACTAGAAGAACAGTATTTGGTATCTGCGCTCTGCTGAAG
CCAGTTACCTTCGGAAAAAGAGTTGGTAGCTCTTGATCCGGCAAACAAACCACCGCTGGTAGCGGTGGTT
TTTTTGTTTGCAAGCAGCAGATTACGCGCAGAAAAAAAGGATCTCAAGAAGATCCTTTGATCTTTTCTAC
GGGGTCTGACGCTCAGTGGAACGAAAACTCACGTTAAGGGATTTTGGTCATGAGATTATCAAAAAGGATC
TTCACCTAGATCCTTTTAAATTAAAAATGAAGTTTTAAATCAATCTAAAGTATATATGAGTAAACTTGGT
CTGACAGTTACCAATGCTTAATCAGTGAGGCACCTATCTCAGCGATCTGTCTATTTCGTTCATCCATAGT
TGCCTGACTCCCCGTCGTGTAGATAACTACGATACGGGAGGGCTTACCATCTGGCCCCAGTGCTGCAATG
ATACCGCGAGACCCACGCTCACCGGCTCCAGATTTATCAGCAATAAACCAGCCAGCCGGAAGGGCCGAGC
GCAGAAGTGGTCCTGCAACTTTATCCGCCTCCATCCAGTCTATTAATTGTTGCCGGGAAGCTAGAGTAAG
TAGTTCGCCAGTTAATAGTTTGCGCAACGTTGTTGCCATTGCTACAGGCATCGTGGTGTCACGCTCGTCG
TTTGGTATGGCTTCATTCAGCTCCGGTTCCCAACGATCAAGGCGAGTTACATGATCCCCCATGTTGTGCA
AAAAAGCGGTTAGCTCCTTCGGTCCTCCGATCGTTGTCAGAAGTAAGTTGGCCGCAGTGTTATCACTCAT
GGTTATGGCAGCACTGCATAATTCTCTTACTGTCATGCCATCCGTAAGATGCTTTTCTGTGACTGGTGAG
TACTCAACCAAGTCATTCTGAGAATAGTGTATGCGGCGACCGAGTTGCTCTTGCCCGGCGTCAATACGGG
ATAATACCGCGCCACATAGCAGAACTTTAAAAGTGCTCATCATTGGAAAACGTTCTTCGGGGCGAAAACT
CTCAAGGATCTTACCGCTGTTGAGATCCAGTTCGATGTAACCCACTCGTGCACCCAACTGATCTTCAGCA
TCTTTTACTTTCACCAGCGTTTCTGGGTGAGCAAAAACAGGAAGGCAAAATGCCGCAAAAAAGGGAATAA
GGGCGACACGGAAATGTTGAATACTCATACTCTTCCTTTTTCAATATTATTGAAGCATTTATCAGGGTTA
TTGTCTCATGAGCGGATACATATTTGAATGTATTTAGAAAAATAAACAAATAGGGGTTCCGCGCACATTT
CCCCGAAAAGTGCCACCTGACGTC
Features (pLannotate 1.2.2; 24 found; start..end, strand, type, name):
     28..80      -  misc_feature   bom (fragment): basis of mobility region from pBR322
    235..614     +  enhancer       CMV enhancer: human cytomegalovirus immediate early enhancer
    615..818     +  promoter       CMV promoter: human cytomegalovirus (CMV) immediate early promoter
    814..847     +  LTR            5' LTR (truncated) (fragment): truncated 5' long terminal repeat (LTR) from HIV-1
    863..881     +  promoter       T7 promoter: promoter for bacteriophage T7 RNA polymerase
   1085..1105    +  CDS            SV40 NLS: nuclear localization signal of SV40 (simian virus 40) large T antigen
   1250..1266    +  CDS            VP96 (fragment): 6 tandem repeats of the minimal activation domain of herpes simplex virus VP16 (Cheng et al., 2013)
   1325..2104    +  CDS            RELA (fragment): TF65_HUMAN - Also known as NFKB3. Experimental evidence at protein level: Swiss-Prot protein existence level 1. NF-kappa-B is a pleiotropic transcription factor present in almost all cell types and is the endpoint of a series of signal transduction events that are initiated by a vast array of stimuli related to many biological processes such as inflammation, immunity, differentiation, cell growth, tumorigenesis and apoptosis. NF-kappa-B is a homo- or heterodimeric complex formed by the Rel-like domain- containing proteins RELA/p65, RELB, NFKB1/p105, NFKB1/p50, REL and NFKB2/p52. The heterodime
   2123..2692    +  CDS            Rta AD: transcriptional activation domain from the human herpesvirus 4 (Epstein-Barr virus) replication and transcription activator Rta/BRLF1 (Hardwick et al., 1992; Chavez et al., 2015)
   2711..2729    -  promoter       SP6 promoter: promoter for bacteriophage SP6 RNA polymerase
   2755..2979    +  polyA_signal   bGH poly(A) signal: bovine growth hormone polyadenylation signal
   2983..3004    +  promoter       SV40 promoter (fragment): SV40 enhancer and early promoter
   3025..3453    +  rep_origin     f1 ori (sequence partly withheld): f1 bacteriophage origin of replication; arrow indicates direction of (+) strand synthesis
   3467..3796    +  promoter       SV40 promoter: SV40 enhancer and early promoter
   3863..4654    +  CDS            neo: KKA2_KLEPN - Also known as kan, nptII. Experimental evidence at protein level: Swiss-Prot protein existence level 1. Resistance to kanamycin, neomycin, paromomycin, ribostamycin, butirosin and gentamicin B. From Klebsiella pneumoniae.
   4678..4836    +  CDS            ble (fragment): BLE_KLEPN - Experimental evidence at protein level: Swiss-Prot protein existence level 1. Binding protein with a strong affinity to the bleomycin family of antibiotics. Binds to CL990; an antimitotic-antibiotic compound. From Klebsiella pneumoniae.
   4831..4952    +  polyA_signal   SV40 poly(A) signal: SV40 polyadenylation signal
   5025..5041    -  protein_bind   lac operator: The lac repressor binds to the lac operator to inhibit transcription in E. coli. This inhibition can be relieved by adding lactose or isopropyl-β-D-thiogalactopyranoside (IPTG). lac repressor encoded by lacI
   5049..5079    -  promoter       lac promoter: promoter for the E. coli lac operon
   5094..5115    -  protein_bind   CAP binding site: CAP binding activates transcription in the presence of cAMP. E. coli catabolite activator protein
   5128..5220    -  CDS            lacI (fragment): lac repressor; lacI; The lac repressor binds to the lac operator to inhibit transcription in E. coli. This inhibition can be relieved by adding lactose or isopropyl-β-D-thiogalactopyranoside (IPTG).
   5403..5991    -  rep_origin     ori: high-copy-number ColE1/pMB1/pBR322/pUC origin of replication
   6162..7022    -  CDS            AmpR: β-lactamase; bla; confers resistance to ampicillin, carbenicillin, and related antibiotics
   7023..7127    -  promoter       AmpR promoter: bla
