[The description below was written by a language model from this plasmid's Addgene catalogue record and pLannotate feature annotations shown in this document.]
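Description:
pcDNA3-P4:gs:nls:VPR is a mammalian expression plasmid built on the pcDNA3 backbone that produces the synthetic P4 coiled-coil peptide fused to the VPR transcriptional activation domain. It is maintained in E. coli through a high-copy ColE1/pUC-type origin with ampicillin selection (AmpR under its own bla promoter). It also carries an f1 origin for single-stranded DNA production. For selection of stably transfected mammalian cells, an SV40 early promoter drives a neomycin phosphotransferase gene followed by an SV40 polyadenylation signal, conferring G418 resistance.

The expression cassette uses the human CMV immediate-early enhancer and promoter, with the bovine growth hormone polyadenylation signal downstream; the T7 and SP6 promoters flanking the insert are standard pcDNA3 elements. As the name indicates, the open reading frame encodes the P4 coiled-coil segment, a glycine-serine linker, a nuclear localization signal (annotated as the SV40 large T antigen NLS) and then VPR. The feature table identifies the three parts of VPR as a VP16-derived repeat region (detected only as a short fragment), the activation region of human RELA/p65 and the Epstein-Barr virus Rta activation domain. The P4 peptide and linker are not themselves annotated, but would lie in the unannotated stretch upstream of the NLS. The sequenced record is slightly shorter than the catalogued total size.

The plasmid comes from a toolbox of tunable, orthogonal coiled-coil pairs for engineering mammalian cells. In that context, P4 would act as a dimerization handle, bringing the strong VPR activator to a protein carrying its cognate coiled-coil partner, such as a DNA-binding domain. The record does not name a specific partner or target.
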