Addgene plasmid #135983: pcDNA3-P4:gs:nls:VPR
Purpose: Expresses the P4 coiled coil fused to the VPR transcriptional activation domain in mammalian cells
Depositing lab: Roman Jerala. Depositing organization: National Institute of Chemistry. Publication: A tunable orthogonal coiled-coil interaction toolbox for engineering mammalian cells. Lebar T, Lainscek D, Merljak E, Aupic J, Jerala R. Nat Chem Biol. 2020 Jan 6. pii: 10.1038/s41589-019-0443-y. doi: 10.1038/s41589-019-0443-y. PubMed 31907374.
Backbone
  Vector backbone: pcDNA3
  Backbone manufacturer: ThermoFisher
  Backbone size w/o insert (bp): 5400
  Total vector size (bp): 7189
  Vector type: Mammalian Expression
  Selectable markers: Neomycin (select with G418)
Growth in bacteria
  Bacterial resistance: Ampicillin, 100 μg/mL
  Growth temperature: 37°C
  Growth strain: DH5alpha
  Copy number: High Copy
Gene/Insert
  Gene/Insert name: P4 coiled-coil fused to the VPR activation domain
  Species: H. sapiens (human), M. musculus (mouse), Synthetic
  Insert size (bp): 1773
  Promoter: CMV
  Cloning method: Gibson Cloning
  Sequencing primers: 5′ CGCAAATGGGCGGTAGGCGTG; 3′ TAGAAGGCACAGTCGAGG
Terms and licenses: Academic/Nonprofit Terms; Industry Terms: Not Available to Industry
How to cite: pcDNA3-P4:gs:nls:VPR was a gift from Roman Jerala (Addgene plasmid # 135983 ; http://n2t.net/addgene:135983 ; RRID:Addgene_135983)
